Addgene plasmid #193819: pCDNA5/FRT-ChemoB-ATP
Purpose: CMV overexpression of ChemoB-ATP in mammalian cell lines
Depositing lab: Julien Hiblot. Depositing organization: Max Planck Institute for Medical Research. Publication: A general method for the development of multicolor biosensors with large dynamic ranges. Hellweg L, Edenhofer A, Barck L, Huppertz MC, Frei MS, Tarnawski M, Bergner A, Koch B, Johnsson K, Hiblot J. Nat Chem Biol. 2023 Jun 8. doi: 10.1038/s41589-023-01350-1. PubMed 37291200.
Backbone
  Vector backbone: pcDNA5/FRT
  Backbone size w/o insert (bp): 5000
  Vector type: Mammalian Expression
  Selectable markers: Hygromycin
Growth in bacteria
  Bacterial resistance: Ampicillin, 100 μg/mL
  Growth temperature: 37°C
  Growth strain: DH5alpha
  Copy number: High Copy
Gene/Insert
  Gene/Insert name: ChemoB-ATP
  Species: Synthetic
  Insert size (bp): 2000
  Mutation: EBFP2:N39Y, A206K; HT7: L271E
  Promoter: CMV
  Cloning method: Gibson Cloning
Terms and licenses: Academic/Nonprofit Terms; Industry Terms: Not Available to Industry
How to cite: pCDNA5/FRT-ChemoB-ATP was a gift from Julien Hiblot (Addgene plasmid # 193819 ; http://n2t.net/addgene:193819 ; RRID:Addgene_193819)
