[The description below was written by a language model from this plasmid's Addgene catalogue record and pLannotate feature annotations shown in this document.]
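Description:
pCDNA5/FRT-ChemoB-ATP is a mammalian expression plasmid of about 7 kb built on the pcDNA5/FRT backbone, carrying a synthetic ATP biosensor of roughly 2 kb under the CMV immediate-early enhancer/promoter. In bacteria it is maintained as a high-copy plasmid through a ColE1/pUC-type origin and selected with ampicillin via the β-lactamase gene. A partial f1 origin, lac promoter/operator remnants and a T7 promoter upstream of the insert are standard backbone elements.

The annotated open reading frame is a three-part fusion: the blue fluorescent protein EBFP2, followed by the Bacillus subtilis ATP synthase epsilon subunit (atpC), followed by HaloTag, and terminated by the bGH polyadenylation signal. The record lists N39Y and A206K substitutions in EBFP2 and L271E in HaloTag7. The epsilon subunit presumably serves as the ATP-sensing domain, and HaloTag covalently binds chloroalkane-linked ligands. This arrangement is consistent with a chemogenetic sensor in which ATP-dependent conformational change alters coupling between the fluorescent protein and a HaloTag-bound fluorophore, although the record does not spell out the readout mechanism; the associated publication concerns multicolor biosensors with large dynamic ranges.

Downstream of the expression cassette lies an FRT site immediately preceding a hygromycin resistance coding sequence with an SV40 polyadenylation signal. No complete promoter is annotated in front of this gene. In the pcDNA5/FRT design, FLP-mediated recombination into a genomic FRT site in a suitable host line is what supplies the promoter, so hygromycin selects for site-specific, single-copy integrants. The construct can therefore be used for transient CMV-driven overexpression of ChemoB-ATP in mammalian cell lines or for generating stable isogenic lines.
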