Features (pLannotate 1.2.2; 23 found; start..end, strand, type, name):
     28..80      -  misc_feature   bom (fragment): basis of mobility region from pBR322
    235..614     +  enhancer       CMV enhancer: human cytomegalovirus immediate early enhancer
    687..704     -  promoter       CMV promoter (fragment): human cytomegalovirus (CMV) immediate early promoter
    767..818     +  promoter       CMVd2 promoter: truncated human cytomegalovirus (CMV) immediate early promoter that yields moderately reduced expression relative to the full-length promoter
    814..847     +  LTR            5' LTR (truncated) (fragment): truncated 5' long terminal repeat (LTR) from HIV-1
    863..881     +  promoter       T7 promoter: promoter for bacteriophage T7 RNA polymerase
    917..1615    +  CDS            EBFP2: EBFP2 is a basic (constitutively fluorescent) blue fluorescent protein published in 2007, derived from Aequorea victoria. It is reported to be a rapidly-maturing monomer with moderate acid sensitivity.
   1619..2014    +  CDS            atpC: ATPE_BACSU - Experimental evidence at protein level: Swiss-Prot protein existence level 1. Produces ATP from ADP in the presence of a proton gradient across the membrane. From Bacillus subtilis (strain 168).
   2036..2916    +  CDS            HaloTag® (fragment): modified bacterial dehalogenase that forms covalent bonds with chloroalkane derivatives
   2958..3182    +  polyA_signal   bGH poly(A) signal: bovine growth hormone polyadenylation signal
   3186..3207    +  promoter       SV40 promoter (fragment): SV40 enhancer and early promoter
   3228..3461    +  rep_origin     f1 ori (fragment) (sequence partly withheld): f1 bacteriophage origin of replication; arrow indicates direction of (+) strand synthesis
   3466..3513    +  protein_bind   FRT: FLP-mediated recombination occurs in the 8-bp core sequence TCTAGAAA (Turan and Bode, 2011). FLP recombinase from the Saccharomyces cerevisiae 2μ plasmid
   3521..4543    +  CDS            HygR: aminoglycoside phosphotransferase from E. coli; aph(4)-Ia; confers resistance to hygromycin
   4553..4678    +  CDS            ble (fragment): BLE_KLEPN - Experimental evidence at protein level: Swiss-Prot protein existence level 1. Binding protein with a strong affinity to the bleomycin family of antibiotics. Binds to CL990; an antimitotic-antibiotic compound. From Klebsiella pneumoniae.
   4673..4794    +  polyA_signal   SV40 poly(A) signal: SV40 polyadenylation signal
   4867..4883    -  protein_bind   lac operator: The lac repressor binds to the lac operator to inhibit transcription in E. coli. This inhibition can be relieved by adding lactose or isopropyl-β-D-thiogalactopyranoside (IPTG). lac repressor encoded by lacI
   4891..4921    -  promoter       lac promoter: promoter for the E. coli lac operon
   4936..4957    -  protein_bind   CAP binding site: CAP binding activates transcription in the presence of cAMP. E. coli catabolite activator protein
   4970..5062    -  CDS            lacI (fragment): lac repressor; lacI; The lac repressor binds to the lac operator to inhibit transcription in E. coli. This inhibition can be relieved by adding lactose or isopropyl-β-D-thiogalactopyranoside (IPTG).
   5245..5833    -  rep_origin     ori: high-copy-number ColE1/pMB1/pBR322/pUC origin of replication
   6004..6864    -  CDS            AmpR: β-lactamase; bla; confers resistance to ampicillin, carbenicillin, and related antibiotics
   6865..6969    -  promoter       AmpR promoter: bla
>Addgene plasmid #193819 | pCDNA5/FRT-ChemoB-ATP | addgene full sequence | sequence record 381767 | Addgene NGS Result
GACGGATCGGGAGATCTCCCGATCCCCTATGGTGCACTCTCAGTACAATCTGCTCTGATGCCGCATAGTT
AAGCCAGTATCTGCTCCCTGCTTGTGTGTTGGAGGTCGCTGAGTAGTGCGCGAGCAAAATTTAAGCTACA
ACAAGGCAAGGCTTGACCGACAATTGCATGAAGAATCTGCTTAGGGTTAGGCGTTTTGCGCTGCTTCGCG
ATGTACGGGCCAGATATACGCGTTGACATTGATTATTGACTAGTTATTAATAGTAATCAATTACGGGGTC
ATTAGTTCATAGCCCATATATGGAGTTCCGCGTTACATAACTTACGGTAAATGGCCCGCCTGGCTGACCG
CCCAACGACCCCCGCCCATTGACGTCAATAATGACGTATGTTCCCATAGTAACGCCAATAGGGACTTTCC
ATTGACGTCAATGGGTGGAGTATTTACGGTAAACTGCCCACTTGGCAGTACATCAAGTGTATCATATGCC
AAGTACGCCCCCTATTGACGTCAATGACGGTAAATGGCCCGCCTGGCATTATGCCCAGTACATGACCTTA
TGGGACTTTCCTACTTGGCAGTACATCTACGTATTAGTCATCGCTATTACCATGGTGATGCGGTTTTGGC
AGTACATCAATGGGCGTGGATAGCGGTTTGACTCACGGGGATTTCCAAGTCTCCACCCCATTGACGTCAA
TGGGAGTTTGTTTTGGCACCAAAATCAACGGGACTTTCCAAAATGTCGTAACAACTCCGACCCATTGACG
CAAATGGGCGGTAGGCGTGTACGGTGGGAGGTCTATATAAGCAGAGCTCTCTGGCTAACTAGAGAACCCA
CTGCTTACTGGCTTATCGAAATTAATACGACTCACTATAGGGAGACCCAAGCTGGCTAGCGTTTAAACTT
ACCACCATGGTGAGCAAGGGCGAGGAGCTGTTCACCGGGGTGGTGCCCATCCTGGTCGAGCTGGACGGCG
ACGTAAACGGCCACAAGTTCAGCGTGAGGGGCGAGGGCGAGGGCGATGCCACCTACGGCAAGCTGACCCT
GAAGTTCATCTGCACCACCGGCAAGCTGCCCGTGCCCTGGCCCACCCTCGTGACCACCCTGAGCCACGGC
GTGCAGTGCTTCGCCCGCTACCCCGACCACATGAAGCAGCACGACTTCTTCAAGTCCGCCATGCCCGAAG
GCTACGTCCAGGAGCGCACCATCTTCTTCAAGGACGACGGCACCTACAAGACCCGCGCCGAGGTGAAGTT
CGAGGGCGACACCCTAGTGAACCGCATCGAGCTGAAGGGCGTCGACTTCAAGGAGGACGGCAACATCCTG
GGGCACAAGCTGGAGTACAACTTCAACAGCCACAACATCTATATCATGGCCGTCAAGCAGAAGAACGGCA
TCAAGGTGAACTTCAAGATCCGACACAACGTGGAGGACGGCAGCGTGCAGCTCGCCGACCACTACCAGCA
GAACACCCCCATCGGCGACGGCCCCGTGCTGCTGCCCGACAGCCACTACCTGAGCACCCAGTCCAAACTG
AGCAAAGACCCCAACGAGAAGCGCGATCACATGGTCCTGCTGGAGTTCCGCACCGCCGCCGGGATCACTG
GTGGCGGCATGAAAACTGTGAAAGTGAATATAACAACCCCTGATGGGCCAGTCTACGACGCTGATATCGA
GATGGTGTCCGTGCGGGCCGAGAGTGGTGATCTCGGCATCCTCCCCGGTCACATTCCCACAAAGGCCCCA
CTGAAGATCGGAGCTGTGCGGCTGAAGAAGGACGGCCAAACCGAGATGGTCGCAGTCTCAGGCGGCACTG
TTGAAGTGCGGCCTGACCACGTTACCATTAATGCTCAAGCCGCTGAAACAGCCGAAGGAATCGACAAAGA
GAGAGCAGAAGCCGCAAGACAGAGGGCCCAGGAGCGGCTGAACTCTCAATCCGATGACACCGATATTCGC
CGGGCCGAGCTGGCACTGCAGAGGGCCCTGAACAGACTGGACGTGGCTGGGAAGGCAAACGAATTCGGTG
GCGGTATCGGTACTGGCTTTCCATTCGACCCCCATTATGTGGAAGTCCTGGGCGAGCGCATGCACTACGT
CGATGTTGGTCCGCGCGATGGCACCCCTGTGCTGTTCCTGCACGGTAACCCGACCTCCTCCTACGTGTGG
CGCAACATCATCCCGCATGTTGCACCGACCCATCGCTGCATTGCTCCAGACCTGATCGGTATGGGCAAAT
CCGACAAACCAGACCTGGGTTATTTCTTCGACGACCACGTCCGCTTCATGGATGCCTTCATCGAAGCCCT
GGGTCTGGAAGAGGTCGTCCTGGTCATTCACGACTGGGGCTCCGCTCTGGGTTTCCACTGGGCCAAGCGC
AATCCAGAGCGCGTCAAAGGTATTGCATTTATGGAGTTCATCCGCCCTATCCCGACCTGGGACGAATGGC
CAGAATTTGCCCGCGAGACCTTCCAGGCCTTCCGCACCACCGACGTCGGCCGCAAGCTGATCATCGATCA
GAACGTTTTTATCGAGGGTACGCTGCCGATGGGTGTCGTCCGCCCGCTGACTGAAGTCGAGATGGACCAT
TACCGCGAGCCGTTCCTGAATCCTGTTGACCGCGAGCCACTGTGGCGCTTCCCAAACGAGCTGCCAATCG
CCGGTGAGCCAGCGAACATCGTCGCGCTGGTCGAAGAATACATGGACTGGCTGCACCAGTCCCCTGTCCC
GAAGCTGCTGTTCTGGGGCACCCCAGGCGTTCTGATCCCACCGGCCGAAGCCGCTCGCCTGGCCAAAAGC
CTGCCTAACTGCAAGGCTGTGGACATCGGCCCGGGTGAAAATCTGCTGCAAGAAGACAACCCGGACCTGA
TCGGCAGCGAGATCGCGCGCTGGCTGTCTACTCTGGAGATTTCCGGTTAGTCTAGAGGGCCCGTTTAAAC
CCGCTGATCAGCCTCGACTGTGCCTTCTAGTTGCCAGCCATCTGTTGTTTGCCCCTCCCCCGTGCCTTCC
TTGACCCTGGAAGGTGCCACTCCCACTGTCCTTTCCTAATAAAATGAGGAAATTGCATCGCATTGTCTGA
GTAGGTGTCATTCTATTCTGGGGGGTGGGGTGGGGCAGGACAGCAAGGGGGAGGATTGGGAAGACAATAG
CAGGCATGCTGGGGATGCGGTGGGCTCTATGGCTTCTGAGGCGGAAAGAACCAGCTGGGGCTCTAGGGGG
TATCCCC
[124 nt withheld, positions 3228-3351]
C
[91 nt withheld, positions 3353-3443]
AGGGTGATGGTTCACGTACCTAGAAGTTCCTATTCCGAAGTTCCTATTCTCTAGAAAGTATAGGAACTTC
CTTGGCCAAAAAGCCTGAACTCACCGCGACGTCTGTCGAGAAGTTTCTGATCGAAAAGTTCGACAGCGTC
TCCGACCTGATGCAGCTCTCGGAGGGCGAAGAATCTCGTGCTTTCAGCTTCGATGTAGGAGGGCGTGGAT
ATGTCCTGCGGGTAAATAGCTGCGCCGATGGTTTCTACAAAGATCGTTATGTTTATCGGCACTTTGCATC
GGCCGCGCTCCCGATTCCGGAAGTGCTTGACATTGGGGAATTCAGCGAGAGCCTGACCTATTGCATCTCC
CGCCGTGCACAGGGTGTCACGTTGCAAGACCTGCCTGAAACCGAACTGCCCGCTGTTCTGCAGCCGGTCG
CGGAGGCCATGGATGCGATCGCTGCGGCCGATCTTAGCCAGACGAGCGGGTTCGGCCCATTCGGACCGCA
AGGAATCGGTCAATACACTACATGGCGTGATTTCATATGCGCGATTGCTGATCCCCATGTGTATCACTGG
CAAACTGTGATGGACGACACCGTCAGTGCGTCCGTCGCGCAGGCTCTCGATGAGCTGATGCTTTGGGCCG
AGGACTGCCCCGAAGTCCGGCACCTCGTGCACGCGGATTTCGGCTCCAACAATGTCCTGACGGACAATGG
CCGCATAACAGCGGTCATTGACTGGAGCGAGGCGATGTTCGGGGATTCCCAATACGAGGTCGCCAACATC
TTCTTCTGGAGGCCGTGGTTGGCTTGTATGGAGCAGCAGACGCGCTACTTCGAGCGGAGGCATCCGGAGC
TTGCAGGATCGCCGCGGCTCCGGGCGTATATGCTCCGCATTGGTCTTGACCAACTCTATCAGAGCTTGGT
TGACGGCAATTTCGATGATGCAGCTTGGGCGCAGGGTCGATGCGACGCAATCGTCCGATCCGGAGCCGGG
ACTGTCGGGCGTACACAAATCGCCCGCAGAAGCGCGGCCGTCTGGACCGATGGCTGTGTAGAAGTACTCG
CCGATAGTGGAAACCGACGCCCCAGCACTCGTCCGAGGGCAAAGGAATAGCACGTACTACGAGATTTCGA
TTCCACCGCCGCCTTCTATGAAAGGTTGGGCTTCGGAATCGTTTTCCGGGACGCCGGCTGGATGATCCTC
CAGCGCGGGGATCTCATGCTGGAGTTCTTCGCCCACCCCAACTTGTTTATTGCAGCTTATAATGGTTACA
AATAAAGCAATAGCATCACAAATTTCACAAATAAAGCATTTTTTTCACTGCATTCTAGTTGTGGTTTGTC
CAAACTCATCAATGTATCTTATCATGTCTGTATACCGTCGACCTCTAGCTAGAGCTTGGCGTAATCATGG
TCATAGCTGTTTCCTGTGTGAAATTGTTATCCGCTCACAATTCCACACAACATACGAGCCGGAAGCATAA
AGTGTAAAGCCTGGGGTGCCTAATGAGTGAGCTAACTCACATTAATTGCGTTGCGCTCACTGCCCGCTTT
CCAGTCGGGAAACCTGTCGTGCCAGCTGCATTAATGAATCGGCCAACGCGCGGGGAGAGGCGGTTTGCGT
ATTGGGCGCTCTTCCGCTTCCTCGCTCACTGACTCGCTGCGCTCGGTCGTTCGGCTGCGGCGAGCGGTAT
CAGCTCACTCAAAGGCGGTAATACGGTTATCCACAGAATCAGGGGATAACGCAGGAAAGAACATGTGAGC
AAAAGGCCAGCAAAAGGCCAGGAACCGTAAAAAGGCCGCGTTGCTGGCGTTTTTCCATAGGCTCCGCCCC
CCTGACGAGCATCACAAAAATCGACGCTCAAGTCAGAGGTGGCGAAACCCGACAGGACTATAAAGATACC
AGGCGTTTCCCCCTGGAAGCTCCCTCGTGCGCTCTCCTGTTCCGACCCTGCCGCTTACCGGATACCTGTC
CGCCTTTCTCCCTTCGGGAAGCGTGGCGCTTTCTCATAGCTCACGCTGTAGGTATCTCAGTTCGGTGTAG
GTCGTTCGCTCCAAGCTGGGCTGTGTGCACGAACCCCCCGTTCAGCCCGACCGCTGCGCCTTATCCGGTA
ACTATCGTCTTGAGTCCAACCCGGTAAGACACGACTTATCGCCACTGGCAGCAGCCACTGGTAACAGGAT
TAGCAGAGCGAGGTATGTAGGCGGTGCTACAGAGTTCTTGAAGTGGTGGCCTAACTACGGCTACACTAGA
AGAACAGTATTTGGTATCTGCGCTCTGCTGAAGCCAGTTACCTTCGGAAAAAGAGTTGGTAGCTCTTGAT
CCGGCAAACAAACCACCGCTGGTAGCGGTGGTTTTTTTGTTTGCAAGCAGCAGATTACGCGCAGAAAAAA
AGGATCTCAAGAAGATCCTTTGATCTTTTCTACGGGGTCTGACGCTCAGTGGAACGAAAACTCACGTTAA
GGGATTTTGGTCATGAGATTATCAAAAAGGATCTTCACCTAGATCCTTTTAAATTAAAAATGAAGTTTTA
AATCAATCTAAAGTATATATGAGTAAACTTGGTCTGACAGTTACCAATGCTTAATCAGTGAGGCACCTAT
CTCAGCGATCTGTCTATTTCGTTCATCCATAGTTGCCTGACTCCCCGTCGTGTAGATAACTACGATACGG
GAGGGCTTACCATCTGGCCCCAGTGCTGCAATGATACCGCGAGACCCACGCTCACCGGCTCCAGATTTAT
CAGCAATAAACCAGCCAGCCGGAAGGGCCGAGCGCAGAAGTGGTCCTGCAACTTTATCCGCCTCCATCCA
GTCTATTAATTGTTGCCGGGAAGCTAGAGTAAGTAGTTCGCCAGTTAATAGTTTGCGCAACGTTGTTGCC
ATTGCTACAGGCATCGTGGTGTCACGCTCGTCGTTTGGTATGGCTTCATTCAGCTCCGGTTCCCAACGAT
CAAGGCGAGTTACATGATCCCCCATGTTGTGCAAAAAAGCGGTTAGCTCCTTCGGTCCTCCGATCGTTGT
CAGAAGTAAGTTGGCCGCAGTGTTATCACTCATGGTTATGGCAGCACTGCATAATTCTCTTACTGTCATG
CCATCCGTAAGATGCTTTTCTGTGACTGGTGAGTACTCAACCAAGTCATTCTGAGAATAGTGTATGCGGC
GACCGAGTTGCTCTTGCCCGGCGTCAATACGGGATAATACCGCGCCACATAGCAGAACTTTAAAAGTGCT
CATCATTGGAAAACGTTCTTCGGGGCGAAAACTCTCAAGGATCTTACCGCTGTTGAGATCCAGTTCGATG
TAACCCACTCGTGCACCCAACTGATCTTCAGCATCTTTTACTTTCACCAGCGTTTCTGGGTGAGCAAAAA
CAGGAAGGCAAAATGCCGCAAAAAAGGGAATAAGGGCGACACGGAAATGTTGAATACTCATACTCTTCCT
TTTTCAATATTATTGAAGCATTTATCAGGGTTATTGTCTCATGAGCGGATACATATTTGAATGTATTTAG
AAAAATAAACAAATAGGGGTTCCGCGCACATTTCCCCGAAAAGTGCCACCTGACGTC
